>Addgene plasmid #69917 | pMT-Bip-GFP:V5:KDEL | addgene full sequence | sequence record 126101 | Addgene assembled full plasmid sequence
TCGCGCGTTTCGGTGATGACGGTGAAAACCTCTGACACATGCAGCTCCCGGAGACGGTCACAGCTTGTCT
GTAAGCGGATGCCGGGAGCAGACAAGCCCGTCAGGGCGCGTCAGCGGGTGTTGGCGGGTGTCGGGGCTGG
CTTAACTATGCGGCATCAGAGCAGATTGTACTGAGAGTGCACCATATGCGGTGTGAAATACCGCACAGAT
GCGTAAGGAGAAAATACCGCATCAGGCGCCATTCGCCATTCAGGCTGCGCAACTGTTGGGAAGGGCGATC
GGTGCGGGCCTCTTCGCTATTACGCCAGCTGGCGAAAGGGGGATGTGCTGCAAGGCGATTAAGTTGGGTA
ACGCCAGGGTTTTCCCAGTCACGACGTTGTAAAACGACGGCCAGTGCCAGTGAATTTTAACGTTGCAGGA
CAGGATGTGGTGCCCGATGTGACTAGCTCTTTGCTGCAGGCCGTCCTATCCTCTGGTTCCGATAAGAGAC
CCAGAACTCCGGCCCCCCACCGCCCACCGCCACCCCCATACATATGTGGTACGCAAGTAAGAGTGCCTGC
GCATGCCCCATGTGCCCCACCAAGAGTTTTGCATCCCATACAAGTCCCCAAAGTGGAGAACCGAACCAAT
TCTTCGCGGGCAGAACAAAAGCTTCTGCACACGTCTCCACTCGAATTTGGAGCCGGCCGGCGTGTGCAAA
AGAGGTGAATCGAACGAAAGACCCGTGTGTAAAGCCGCGTTTCCAAAATGTATAAAACCGAGAGCATCTG
GCCAATGTGCATCAGTTGTGGTCAGCAGCAAAATCAAGTGAATCATCTCAGTGCAACTAAAGGGGGGATC
CGATCTCAATATGAAGTTATGCATATTACTGGCCGTCGTGGCCTTTGTTGGCCTCTCGCTCGGGAGATCT
CCATGGCCCGGGGTACCGGTAGAAAAAATGGCTAGCAAAGGAGAAGAACTTTTCACTGGAGTTGTCCCAA
TTCTTGTTGAATTAGATGGTGATGTTAATGGGCACAAATTTTCTGTCAGTGGAGAGGGTGAAGGTGATGC
TACATACGGAAAGCTTACCCTTAAATTTATTTGCACTACTGGAAAACTACCTGTTCCATGGCCAACACTT
GTCACTACTTTCTCTTATGGTGTTCAATGCTTTTCCCGTTATCCGGATCATATGAAACGGCATGACTTTT
TCAAGAGTGCCATGCCCGAAGGTTATGTACAGGAACGCACTATATCTTTCAAAGATGACGGGAACTACAA
GACGCGTGCTGAAGTCAAGTTTGAAGGTGATACCCTTGTTAATCGTATCGAGTTAAAAGGTATTGATTTT
AAAGAAGATGGAAACATTCTCGGACACAAACTCGAGTACAACTATAACTCACACAATGTATACATCACGG
CAGACAAACAAAAGAATGGAATCAAAGCTAACTTCAAAATTCGTCACAACATTGAAGATGGATCCGTTCA
ACTAGCAGACCATTATCAACAAAATACTCCAATTGGCGATGGCCCTGTCCTTTTACCAGACAACCATTAC
CTGTCGACACAATCTGCCCTTTCGAAAGATCCCAACGAAAAGCGTGACCACATGGTCCTTCTTGAGTTTG
TAACTGCTGCTGGGATTACACATGGCATGGATGATCCAGCACAGTGGCGGCCGCTCGAGTCTAGAGGGCC
CTTCGAAGGTAAGCCTATCCCTAACCCTCTCCTCGGTCTCGATTCTACGCGTACCGGTAGCGAGAAGGAC
GAGCTGTGAGTTTAAACCCGCTGATCAGCCTCGACTGTGCCTTCTAAGGCCTGAGCTCGCTGATCAGCCT
CGATCGAGGATCCAGACATGATAAGATACATTGATGAGTTTGGACAAACCACAACTAGAATGCAGTGAAA
AAAATGCTTTATTTGTGAAATTTGTGATGCTATTGCTTTATTTGTAACCATTATAAGCTGCAATAAACAA
GTTAACAACAACAATTGCATTCATTTTATGTTTCAGGTTCAGGGGGAGGTGTGGGAGGTTTTTTAAAGCA
AGTAAAACCTCTACAAATGTGGTATGGCTGATTATGATCAGTCGACCTGCAGGCATGCAAGCTTGGCGTA
ATCATGGTCATAGCTGTTTCCTGTGTGAAATTGTTATCCGCTCACAATTCCACACAACATACGAGCCGGA
AGCATAAAGTGTAAAGCCTGGGGTGCCTAATGAGTGAGCTAACTCACATTAATTGCGTTGCGCTCACTGC
CCGCTTTCCAGTCGGGAAACCTGTCGTGCCAGCTGCATTAATGAATCGGCCAACGCGCGGGGAGAGGCGG
TTTGCGTATTGGGCGCTCTTCCGCTTCCTCGCTCACTGACTCGCTGCGCTCGGTCGTTCGGCTGCGGCGA
GCGGTATCAGCTCACTCAAAGGCGGTAATACGGTTATCCACAGAATCAGGGGATAACGCAGGAAAGAACA
TGTGAGCAAAAGGCCAGCAAAAGGCCAGGAACCGTAAAAAGGCCGCGTTGCTGGCGTTTTTCCATAGGCT
CCGCCCCCCTGACGAGCATCACAAAAATCGACGCTCAAGTCAGAGGTGGCGAAACCCGACAGGACTATAA
AGATACCAGGCGTTTCCCCCTGGAAGCTCCCTCGTGCGCTCTCCTGTTCCGACCCTGCCGCTTACCGGAT
ACCTGTCCGCCTTTCTCCCTTCGGGAAGCGTGGCGCTTTCTCATAGCTCACGCTGTAGGTATCTCAGTTC
GGTGTAGGTCGTTCGCTCCAAGCTGGGCTGTGTGCACGAACCCCCCGTTCAGCCCGACCGCTGCGCCTTA
TCCGGTAACTATCGTCTTGAGTCCAACCCGGTAAGACACGACTTATCGCCACTGGCAGCAGCCACTGGTA
ACAGGATTAGCAGAGCGAGGTATGTAGGCGGTGCTACAGAGTTCTTGAAGTGGTGGCCTAACTACGGCTA
CACTAGAAGGACAGTATTTGGTATCTGCGCTCTGCTGAAGCCAGTTACCTTCGGAAAAAGAGTTGGTAGC
TCTTGATCCGGCAAACAAACCACCGCTGGTAGCGGTGGTTTTTTTGTTTGCAAGCAGCAGATTACGCGCA
GAAAAAAAGGATCTCAAGAAGATCCTTTGATCTTTTCTACGGGGTCTGACGCTCAGTGGAACGAAAACTC
ACGTTAAGGGATTTTGGTCATGAGATTATCAAAAAGGATCTTCACCTAGATCCTTTTAAATTAAAAATGA
AGTTTTAAATCAATCTAAAGTATATATGAGTAAACTTGGTCTGACAGTTACCAATGCTTAATCAGTGAGG
CACCTATCTCAGCGATCTGTCTATTTCGTTCATCCATAGTTGCCTGACTCCCCGTCGTGTAGATAACTAC
GATACGGGAGGGCTTACCATCTGGCCCCAGTGCTGCAATGATACCGCGAGACCCACGCTCACCGGCTCCA
GATTTATCAGCAATAAACCAGCCAGCCGGAAGGGCCGAGCGCAGAAGTGGTCCTGCAACTTTATCCGCCT
CCATCCAGTCTATTAATTGTTGCCGGGAAGCTAGAGTAAGTAGTTCGCCAGTTAATAGTTTGCGCAACGT
TGTTGCCATTGCTACAGGCATCGTGGTGTCACGCTCGTCGTTTGGTATGGCTTCATTCAGCTCCGGTTCC
CAACGATCAAGGCGAGTTACATGATCCCCCATGTTGTGCAAAAAAGCGGTTAGCTCCTTCGGTCCTCCGA
TCGTTGTCAGAAGTAAGTTGGCCGCAGTGTTATCACTCATGGTTATGGCAGCACTGCATAATTCTCTTAC
TGTCATGCCATCCGTAAGATGCTTTTCTGTGACTGGTGAGTACTCAACCAAGTCATTCTGAGAATAGTGT
ATGCGGCGACCGAGTTGCTCTTGCCCGGCGTCAATACGGGATAATACCGCGCCACATAGCAGAACTTTAA
AAGTGCTCATCATTGGAAAACGTTCTTCGGGGCGAAAACTCTCAAGGATCTTACCGCTGTTGAGATCCAG
TTCGATGTAACCCACTCGTGCACCCAACTGATCTTCAGCATCTTTTACTTTCACCAGCGTTTCTGGGTGA
GCAAAAACAGGAAGGCAAAATGCCGCAAAAAAGGGAATAAGGGCGACACGGAAATGTTGAATACTCATAC
TCTTCCTTTTTCAATATTATTGAAGCATTTATCAGGGTTATTGTCTCATGAGCGGATACATATTTGAATG
TATTTAGAAAAATAAACAAATAGGGGTTCCGCGCACATTTCCCCGAAAAGTGCCACCTGACGTCTAAGAA
ACCATTATTATCATGACATTAACCTATAAAAATAGGCGTATCACGAGGCCCTTTCGT
Features (pLannotate 1.2.2; 17 found; start..end, strand, type, name):
      1..35      +  CDS            rop (fragment): Rop protein, which maintains plasmids at low copy number; rop
    137..236     +  misc_feature   bom (fragment): basis of mobility region from pBR322
    242..396     -  CDS            lacZα (fragment): LacZα fragment of β-galactosidase; lacZ fragment
    411..833     +  promoter       MT promoter: Drosophila metallothionein promoter
    851..904     +  sig_peptide    BiP signal sequence: Drosophila BiP signal sequence
    938..1644    +  CDS            Cycle 3 GFP (fragment): Cycle 3 GFP (Crameri et al., 1996) mammalian codon-optimized
   1688..1729    +  CDS            V5 tag: epitope tag from simian virus 5
   1829..1963    -  polyA_signal   SV40 poly(A) signal: SV40 polyadenylation signal
   1986..2070    -  CDS            large T antigen (fragment): large T antigen from SV40 (simian virus 40)
   2070..2094    +  misc_feature   MCS (fragment): pUC18/19 multiple cloning site
   2131..2147    -  protein_bind   lac operator: The lac repressor binds to the lac operator to inhibit transcription in E. coli. This inhibition can be relieved by adding lactose or isopropyl-β-D-thiogalactopyranoside (IPTG). lac repressor encoded by lacI
   2155..2185    -  promoter       lac promoter: promoter for the E. coli lac operon
   2200..2221    -  protein_bind   CAP binding site: CAP binding activates transcription in the presence of cAMP. E. coli catabolite activator protein
   2234..2326    -  CDS            lacI (fragment): lac repressor; lacI; The lac repressor binds to the lac operator to inhibit transcription in E. coli. This inhibition can be relieved by adding lactose or isopropyl-β-D-thiogalactopyranoside (IPTG).
   2509..3097    -  rep_origin     ori: high-copy-number ColE1/pMB1/pBR322/pUC origin of replication
   3268..4128    -  CDS            AmpR: β-lactamase; bla; confers resistance to ampicillin, carbenicillin, and related antibiotics
   4129..4233    -  promoter       AmpR promoter: bla
