[The description below was written by a language model from this plasmid's Addgene catalogue record and pLannotate feature annotations shown in this document.]
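Description:
pMT-Bip-GFP:V5:KDEL is an insect-cell expression plasmid built on the Invitrogen pMT/BiP/V5-His/GFP backbone and designed to label the endoplasmic reticulum of Drosophila S2 cells. It is propagated in E. coli as a high-copy plasmid through a ColE1/pUC-type origin and selected with ampicillin via the β-lactamase gene and its own promoter. The rop, bom, lacZα, lacI and lac promoter/operator fragments in the annotation are leftovers from the cloning-vector lineage and are not part of the expression design. No marker for selection in insect cells is annotated or recorded.

The expression cassette is driven by the Drosophila metallothionein (MT) promoter, which is normally induced by adding metal ions such as copper, so reporter production can be switched on when wanted. Downstream lies the Drosophila BiP signal sequence, which directs the nascent protein into the secretory pathway, followed by a Cycle 3 GFP coding sequence, a V5 epitope tag and an SV40 polyadenylation signal. The plasmid name places the KDEL ER-retention motif after V5, at the C terminus where such a motif functions. The catalogue field lists it as N-terminal, and it is not separately annotated in the feature table. Together, signal-peptide entry and KDEL-mediated retrieval keep the fluorescent protein in the ER lumen, allowing ER structure to be visualised directly or by anti-V5 staining.

The catalogue gives a total size of 5,260 bp, whereas the assembled full sequence behind the feature table is 4,327 nt. The record does not explain this discrepancy.
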