Addgene plasmid #69917: pMT-Bip-GFP:V5:KDEL
Purpose: An endoplasmic reticulum (ER) marker used to visulaize the ER structure in Drosophilia S2 cells.
Depositing lab: Kenneth Irvine. Depositing organization: Rutgers, The State University of New Jersey. Publication: Chaperone activity of protein O-fucosyltransferase 1 promotes notch receptor folding. Okajima T, Xu A, Lei L, Irvine KD. Science. 2005 Mar 11;307(5715):1599-603. Epub 2005 Feb 3. 10.1126/science.1108995 PubMed 15692013.
Backbone
  Vector backbone: pMT/BiP/V5-His/GFP
  Backbone manufacturer: Invitrogen
  Backbone size w/o insert (bp): 4300
  Total vector size (bp): 5260
  Vector type: Insect Expression
Growth in bacteria
  Bacterial resistance: Ampicillin, 100 μg/mL
  Growth temperature: 37°C
  Growth strain: DH5alpha
  Copy number: High Copy
Gene/Insert
  Gene/Insert name: GFP
  Insert size (bp): 960
  Promoter: pMT
  Tag / fusion protein: Drosophila BiP signal sequence (N terminal on insert); V5 (C terminal on insert); KDEL ER targeting peptide sequence (N terminal on insert)
  Cloning method: Unknown
  Sequencing primers: 5′ MT-Forward (5'-CATCTCAGTGCAACTAAA-3'); 3′ EBV-rev
Terms and licenses: Academic/Nonprofit Terms; Industry Terms: Not Available to Industry
How to cite: pMT-Bip-GFP:V5:KDEL was a gift from Kenneth Irvine (Addgene plasmid # 69917 ; http://n2t.net/addgene:69917 ; RRID:Addgene_69917)
