>Addgene plasmid #69917 | pMT-Bip-GFP:V5:KDEL | addgene partial sequence | sequence record 126102 | MT-Forward 5'-CATCTCAGTGCAACTAAA-3'
TGAAGTTATGCATATTACTGGCCGTCGTGGCCTTTGTTGGCCTCTCGCTCGGGAGATCTCCATGGCCCGG
GGTACCGGTAGAAAAAATGGCTAGCAAAGGAGAAGAACTTTTCACTGGAGTTGTCCCAATTCTTGTTGAA
TTAGATGGTGATGTTAATGGGCACAAATTTTCTGTCAGTGGAGAGGGTGAAGGTGATGCTACATACGGAA
AGCTTACCCTTAAATTTATTTGCACTACTGGAAAACTACCTGTTCCATGGCCAACACTTGTCACTACTTT
CTCTTATGGTGTTCAATGCTTTTCCCGTTATCCGGATCATATGAAACGGCATGACTTTTTCAAGAGTGCC
ATGCCCGAAGGTTATGTACAGGAACGCACTATATCTTTCAAAGATGACGGGAACTACAAGACGCGTGCTG
AAGTCAAGTTTGAAGGTGATACCCTTGTTAATCGTATCGAGTTAAAAGGTATTGATTTTAAAGAAGATGG
AAACATTCTCGGACACAAACTCGAGTACAACTATAACTCACACAATGTATACATCACGGCAGACAAACAA
AAGAATGGAATCAAAGCTAACTTCAAAATTCGTCACAACATTGAAGATGGATCCGTTCAACTAGCAGACC
ATTATCAACAAAATACTCCAATTGGCGATGGCCCTGTCCTTTTACCAGACAACCATTACCTGTCGACACA
ATCTGCCCTTTCGAAAGATCCCAACGAAAAGCGTGACCACATGGTCCTTCTTGAGTTTGTAACTGCTGCT
GGGATTACACATGGCATGGATGATCCAGCACAGTGGCGGCCGCTCGAGTCTAGAGGGCCCTTCGAAGGTA
AGCCTATCCCTAACCCTCTCCTCGGTCTCGATTCTACGCGTACCGGTAGCGAGAAGGACGAGCTGTGAGT
TTAAACCCGCTGATCAGCCTCGACTGTGCCTTCTAAGGCCTGAGCTCGCTGATCAGCCTCGATCGAGGAT
CCAGACATGATAAGATACATTGATGAGTTTGGACAAACCACAACTAGAATGCAGTGAAAAA
