>Addgene plasmid #69917 | pMT-Bip-GFP:V5:KDEL | addgene partial sequence | sequence record 126107 | EBV-rev 5'-GTGGTTTGTCCAAACTCATC-3'
GTCTGGATCCTCGATCGAGGCTGATCAGCGAGCTCAGGCCTTAGAAGGCACAGTCGAGGCTGATCAGCGG
GTTTAAACTCACAGCTCGTCCTTCTCGCTACCGGTACGCGTAGAATCGAGACCGAGGAGAGGGTTAGGGA
TAGGCTTACCTTCGAAGGGCCCTCTAGACTCGAGCGGCCGCCACTGTGCTGGATCATCCATGCCATGTGT
AATCCCAGCAGCAGTTACAAACTCAAGAAGGACCATGTGGTCACGCTTTTCGTTGGGATCTTTCGAAAGG
GCAGATTGTGTCGACAGGTAATGGTTGTCTGGTAAAAGGACAGGGCCATCGCCAATTGGAGTATTTTGTT
GATAATGGTCTGCTAGTTGAACGGATCCATCTTCAATGTTGTGACGAATTTTGAAGTTAGCTTTGATTCC
ATTCTTTTGTTTGTCTGCCGTGATGTATACATTGTGTGAGTTATAGTTGTACTCGAGTTTGTGTCCGAGA
ATGTTTCCATCTTCTTTAAAATCAATACCTTTTAACTCGATACGATTAACAAGGGTATCACCTTCAAACT
TGACTTCAGCACGCGTCTTGTAGTTCCCGTCATCTTTGAAAGATATAGTGCGTTCCTGTACATAACCTTC
GGGCATGGCACTCTTGAAAAAGTCATGCCGTTTCATATGATCCGGATAACGGGAAAAGCATTGAACACCA
TAAGAGAAAGTAGTGACAAGTGTTGGCCATGGAACAGGTAGTTTTCCAGTAGTGCAAATAAATTTAAGGG
TAAGCTTTCCGTATGTAGCATCACCTTCACCCTCTCCACTGACAGAAAATTTGTGCCCATTAACATCACC
ATCTAATTCAACAAGAATTGGGACAACTCCAGTGAAAAGTTCTTCTCCTTTGCTAGCCATTTTTTCTACC
GGTACCCCGGGCCATGGAGATCTCCCGAGCGAGAGGCCAACAAAGGCCACGACGGCCAGTAATATGCATA
ACTTCATATTGAGATCGGATCCCCCCTTTAGTTGCACTGAGATGATTCACTTGATTTTGCTGCTGACCAC
AACTGATGCACATTGGCCAGATGCTCTCGGTTT
